Addgene plasmid #43305: II-CCCG
Depositing lab: Chad Cowan & Kiran Musunuru. Depositing organization: Harvard University. Publication: A TALEN Genome-Editing System for Generating Human Stem Cell-Based Disease Models. Ding Q, Lee YK, Schaefer EA, Peters DT, Veres A, Kim K, Kuperwasser N, Motola DL, Meissner TB, Hendriks WT, Trevisan M, Gupta RM, Moisan A, Banks E, Friesen M, Schinzel RT, Xia F, Tang A, Xia Y, Figueroa E, Wann A, Ahfeldt T, Daheron L, Zhang F, Rubin LL, Peng LF, Chung RT, Musunuru K, Cowan CA. Cell Stem Cell. 2012 Dec 12. pii: S1934-5909(12)00645-5. doi: 10.1016/j.stem.2012.11.011. PubMed 23246482.
Backbone
  Vector backbone: pCRII-TOPO
  Backbone manufacturer: Invitrogen
  Backbone size w/o insert (bp): 3973
  Vector type: Bacterial Cloning
Growth in bacteria
  Bacterial resistance: Ampicillin and Kanamycin, 100 & 50 μg/mL
  Growth temperature: 37°C
  Growth strain: Top10
  Copy number: High Copy
Gene/Insert
  Gene/Insert name: II-CCCG
  Species: Synthetic
  Insert size (bp): 426
  Cloning method: TOPO Cloning
  Sequencing primers: 5′ T7; 3′ M13-rev
Terms and licenses: Academic/Nonprofit Terms; Industry Terms: Not Available to Industry
How to cite: II-CCCG was a gift from Chad Cowan & Kiran Musunuru (Addgene plasmid # 43305 ; http://n2t.net/addgene:43305 ; RRID:Addgene_43305)
