[The description below was written by a language model from this plasmid's Addgene catalogue record.]
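Description:
II-CCCG is a bacterial cloning plasmid built on the commercial pCRII-TOPO backbone (about 4 kb without insert), carrying a 426 bp synthetic insert introduced by TOPO cloning. It is a high-copy plasmid maintained in E. coli and selectable with both ampicillin and kanamycin, consistent with the dual resistance markers of this backbone. The insert sits between the T7 and M13-reverse priming sites used for sequence verification. No feature table is supplied, so the individual elements of the backbone, such as the origin of replication, are not itemised in the record.

The record gives only the name of the insert and does not describe its content. The associated publication reports a TALEN genome-editing system for generating human stem cell-based disease models, and the name fits the pattern of a component from a modular TALE repeat assembly library. Read this way, "CCCG" would denote four repeat modules recognising the bases C, C, C and G, and "II" would denote the position of that block in the ordered array. The insert size is roughly what four repeat units of about 100 bp each would occupy. This reading is an inference from the name, size and publication, not a stated fact.

The plasmid has no recorded promoter driving expression of the insert, no tags and no reporter, and it is not an expression vector. It most plausibly serves as a storage and propagation vehicle for a pre-assembled building block. Such a block would be excised or amplified and joined with other blocks into a separate TALEN backbone to build a custom DNA-binding domain.
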