>Addgene plasmid #43305 | II-CCCG | depositor partial sequence | sequence record 58570 | II-CCCG sequence 426 bps
CGTCTCGCTTAACCCCAGAGCAGGTCGTGGCGATCGCAAGCCACGACGGAGGAAAGCAAGCCTTGGAAAC
AGTACAGAGGCTGTTGCCTGTGCTGTGCCAAGCGCACGGACTCACCCCAGAGCAGGTCGTGGCGATCGCA
AGCCACGACGGAGGAAAGCAAGCCTTGGAAACAGTACAGAGGCTGTTGCCTGTGCTGTGCCAAGCGCACG
GCCTCACCCCAGAGCAGGTCGTGGCGATCGCAAGCCACGACGGAGGAAAGCAAGCCTTGGAAACAGTACA
GAGGCTGTTGCCTGTGCTGTGCCAAGCGCACGGATTAACCCCAGAGCAGGTCGTGGCAATCGCGAGCAAT
AACGGCGGAAAACAGGCTTTGGAAACGGTGCAGAGGCTCCTTCCAGTGCTGTGCCAAGCGCACGGGCTCA
GAGACG
