>Addgene plasmid #43305 | II-CCCG | addgene partial sequence | sequence record 61878 | M13-F20 5'-TGTAAAACGACGGCCAGT-3'
GCGAATTGGGCCCTCTAGATGCATGCTCGAGCGGCCGCCAGTGTGATGGATATCTGCAGAATTCGCCCTT
AGTATCTTTCCTGTGCCCACGTCTCTGAGCCCGTGCGCTTGGCACAGCACTGGAAGGAGCCTCTGCACCG
TTTCCAAAGCCTGTTTTCCGCCGTTATTGCTCGCGATTGCCACGACCTGCTCTGGGGTTAATCCGTGCGC
TTGGCACAGCACAGGCAACAGCCTCTGTACTGTTTCCAAGGCTTGCTTTCCTCCGTCGTGGCTTGCGATC
GCCACGACCTGCTCTGGGGTGAGGCCGTGCGCTTGGCACAGCACAGGCAACAGCCTCTGTACTGTTTCCA
AGGCTTGCTTTCCTCCGTCGTGGCTTGCGATCGCCACGACCTGCTCTGGGGTGAGTCCGTGCGCTTGGCA
CAGCACAGGCAACAGCCTCTGTACTGTTTCCAAGGCTTGCTTTCCTCCGTCGTGGCTTGCGATCGCCACG
ACCTGCTCTGGGGTTAAGCGAGACGCGCTAGGACGGCATCTATATAAGGGCGAATTCCAGCACACTGGCG
GCCGTTACTAGTGGATCCGAGCTCGGTACCAAGCTTGGCGTAATCATGGTCATAGCTGTTTCCTGTGTGA
AATTGTTATCCGCTCACAATTCCACACAACATACGAGCCGGAAGCATAAAGTGTAAAGCCTGGGGTGCCT
AATGAGTGAGCTAACTCACATTAATTGCGTTGCGCTCACTGCCCGCTTTCCAGTCGGGAAACCTGTCGTG
CCAGCTGCATTAATGAATCGGCCAACGCGCGGGGAGAGGCGGTTTGCGTATTGGGCGCTCTTCCGCTTCC
TCGCTCACTGACTCGCTGCGCTCGGTCGTTCGGCTGCGGCGAGCGGTATCAGCTCACTCAAAGGCGGTAA
TACGGTTATCCACAGAATCAGGGGATAACGCAGGAAAGAACATGTACAAGC
